Addgene plasmid #29025: pEMS1091
Purpose: Pleiades (Ple) MiniPromoter expression pattern described in Portales-Casamar et al., PNAS, 2010 (PMID: 20807748) and de Leeuw et al., MTM, 2014 (PMID: 24761428).
Depositing lab: Elizabeth Simpson. Depositing organization: University of British Columbia. Publication: A regulatory toolbox of MiniPromoters to drive selective expression in the brain. Portales-Casamar E, Swanson DJ, Liu L, de Leeuw CN, Banks KG, Ho Sui SJ, Fulton DL, Ali J, Amirabbasi M, Arenillas DJ, Babyak N, Black SF, Bonaguro RJ, Brauer E, Candido TR, Castellarin M, Chen J, Chen Y, Cheng JC, Chopra V, Docking TR, Dreolini L, D'Souza CA, Flynn EK, Glenn R, Hatakka K, Hearty TG, Imanian B, Jiang S, Khorasan-zadeh S, Komljenovic I, Laprise S, Liao NY, Lim JS, Lithwick S, Liu F, Liu J, Lu M, McConechy M, McLeod AJ, Milisavljevic M, Mis J, O'Connor K, Palma B, Palmquist DL, Schmouth JF, Swanson MI, Tam B, Ticoll A, Turner JL, Varhol R, Vermeulen J, Watkins RF, Wilson G, Wong BK, Wong SH, Wong TY, Yang GS, Ypsilanti AR, Jones SJ, Holt RA, Goldowitz D, Wasserman WW, Simpson EM. Proc Natl Acad Sci U S A. 2010 Sep 21. 107(38):16589-94. 10.1073/pnas.1009158107 PubMed 20807748.
Backbone
  Vector backbone: pEMS1302
  Backbone size w/o insert (bp): 17451
  Vector type: Pleiades Promoter Project [sic, Pleaides Plieades]
Growth in bacteria
  Bacterial resistance: Ampicillin, 100 μg/mL
  Growth temperature: 37°C
  Growth strain: DH5alpha
  Growth instructions: DH10B
  Copy number: High Copy
Gene/Insert
  Gene/Insert name: Ple167 (alt names: POGZ; Pogo transposable element with ZNF domain)
  Species: H. sapiens (human)
  Insert size (bp): 1200
  Entrez Gene: POGZ (a.k.a. MRD37, WHSUS, ZNF280E, ZNF635, ZNF635m)
  Tag / fusion protein: EGFP-Cre-NLS (C terminal on backbone)
  Cloning method: Restriction Enzyme; 5′ cloning site FseI (unknown if destroyed); 3′ cloning site AscI (unknown if destroyed)
  Sequencing primers: 5′ Unknown
Terms and licenses: Academic/Nonprofit Terms; Industry Terms: Not Available to Industry
How to cite: pEMS1091 was a gift from Elizabeth Simpson (Addgene plasmid # 29025 ; http://n2t.net/addgene:29025 ; RRID:Addgene_29025)
