[The description below was written by a language model from this plasmid's Addgene catalogue record.]
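Description:
pEMS1091 is a plasmid from the Pleiades Promoter Project, a collection of compact human regulatory elements ("MiniPromoters") designed to drive selective gene expression in defined regions or cell types of the brain. It is built on the large pEMS1302 backbone (about 17.5 kb without insert) and is maintained in E. coli as a high-copy plasmid under ampicillin selection. The record gives no feature table, so the origin of replication and the other elements that make up this sizeable backbone, including any genomic targeting or docking sequences, are not stated.

The insert is Ple167, a roughly 1.2 kb MiniPromoter assembled from human regulatory sequence of POGZ (pogo transposable element with ZNF domain), cloned between FseI and AscI sites. Because the insert is a promoter rather than a coding sequence, the "C-terminal tag on backbone" entry is best read as the reporter cassette located downstream of the cloning site: an EGFP-Cre-NLS fusion. In this arrangement Ple167 controls transcription of a nuclear-localised protein that combines green fluorescence with Cre recombinase activity, so that cells in which the MiniPromoter is active can be visualised directly and could also recombine loxP-flanked alleles or reporters.

The construct serves to characterise and exploit the expression pattern of the Ple167 MiniPromoter, which is described in the project's associated publications. The record itself does not specify the pattern observed or the delivery route used.
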