>Addgene plasmid #29025 | pEMS1091 | addgene partial sequence | sequence record 41199 | pEMS1307-fwd 5'-ccgcacgtctaagaaaccat-3'
AAATAGGCGTATCACGAGGCCCTTTCGTCTTCAAGAATTAATTCCGATCATATTCAATAACCCTTAATGA
ATTCGAGCTCCTAGGCCGGCCGTTTGAATGGAGTGTGTATATAAAGAGCACAAATAAACATAGTTCTGGA
TTTCCCCTTTCTGCACCAAGTACCTTGATTTCACATTTGGTTTGAAGCAAATATTTGTGTATTGCTTAAA
TAGCAAACATTTTCAAATATTCAAGGAAAATATTACATTTTTATAATCTCAGAAGGCAATAAAGGACAAA
ATTTCTTAGCTACCTGAAAAGAGGTAGTTTTTGTCTGGGGAAGAATAAACAGGTGGATGGTCGTTTGAGT
GGACTAACCAATTTCTTTGAGCCAACCCATCTCAGCCTTGATTGGAGCAAAAAGCATAAGGATGTGGAGT
GTGTGTGGTTTCTTGGAACTGGGGATCTCTGCTGAATCTACTCACAATGGGAGCAAAGCAGTTTCCATCA
CAATAATCGCTTTAACAATCGTGTGCCACTTCTTTCCAGGATCCAGAAGGGCTTGAGGATCAAAATGGCT
TTTAAAAGTTCTTCACTTAAACAAGGCCGCAGCCACAAGGTTACTTGGCCGAGTGTCTCTTGAGAAAGAG
TGAGTGCCATTTTGTTCTTTGTTCCAATGACAGTTGTTGGTGCCACTGGGCCTCACCACCTGGCCTGTGT
CATGAAGTCTCCCTCTTGACTGGGTCTAAGCCTTGAGTGGAAAGTGGGGGAGCCTCCCAACACTTCCTTG
GAAACTC
