>Addgene plasmid #29025 | pEMS1091 | addgene partial sequence | sequence record 42325 | CRE-R 5'-gcaaacggacagaagcattt-3'
GGTTCTTGCGAACCTCATCACTCGTTGCATCGACCGGTAATGCAGGCAAATTTTGGTGTACGGTCAGTAA
ATTGGATAACTTGTACAGCTCGTCCATGCCGAGAGTGATCCCGGCGGCGGTCACGAACTCCAGCAGGACC
ATGTGATCGCGCTTCTCGTTGGGGTCTTTGCTCAGGGCGGACTGGGTGCTCAGGTAGTGGTTGTCGGGCA
GCAGCACGGGGCCGTCGCCGATGGGGGTGTTCTGCTGGTAGTGGTCGGCGAGCTGCACGCTGCCGTCCTC
GATGTTGTGGCGGATCTTGAAGTTCACCTTGATGCCGTTCTTCTGCTTGTCGGCCATGATATAGACGTTG
TGGCTGTTGTAGTTGTACTCCAGCTTGTGCCCCAGGATGTTGCCGTCCTCCTTGAAGTCGATGCCCTTCA
GCTCGATGCGGTTCACCAGGGTGTCGCCCTCGAACTTCACCTCGGCGCGGGTCTTGTAGTTGCCGTCGTC
CTTGAAGAAGATGGTGCGCTCCTGGACGTAGCCTTCGGGCATGGCGGACTTGAAGAAGTCGTGCTGCTTC
ATGTGGTCGGGGTAGCGGCTGAAGCACTGCACGCCGTAGGTCAGGGTGGTCACGAGGGTGGGCCAGGGCA
CGGGCAGCTTGCCGGT
